Addgene plasmid #114830: SRF4 B5_pECIA14
Purpose: Prey vector SRF4 B5_pECIA14 should be used with bait vector SRF4 B5_pECIA2.
Depositing lab: Youssef Belkhadir. Depositing organization: Gregor Mendel Institute of Molecular Plant Biology. Publication: An extracellular network of Arabidopsis leucine-rich repeat receptor kinases. Smakowska-Luzan E, Mott GA, Parys K, Stegmann M, Howton TC, Layeghifard M, Neuhold J, Lehner A, Kong J, Grunwald K, Weinberger N, Satbhai SB, Mayer D, Busch W, Madalinski M, Stolt-Bergner P, Provart NJ, Mukhtar MS, Zipfel C, Desveaux D, Guttman DS, Belkhadir Y. Nature. 2018 Jan 18;553(7688):342-346. doi: 10.1038/nature25184. Epub 2018 Jan 10. PubMed 29320478.
Backbone
  Vector backbone: pECIA14
  Backbone manufacturer: Chris Garcia (Addgene plasmid # 47051)
  Vector type: Insect Expression
Growth in bacteria
  Bacterial resistance: Ampicillin, 100 μg/mL
  Growth temperature: 37°C
  Growth strain: DH5alpha
  Copy number: High Copy
Gene/Insert
  Gene/Insert name: AT3G13065
  Species: A. thaliana (mustard weed)
  Promoter: Metallothionein (Copper-Inducible)
  Cloning method: Ligation Independent Cloning
Terms and licenses: Academic/Nonprofit Terms; Industry Terms: Not Available to Industry
Depositor comments: Plasmid for secreted expression in Drosophila cell culture by induction via CuSO4. Insert is an extracellular domain of indicated LRR-RK, C-terminally tagged with Pentameric rat COMP helix, Alkaline Phosphatase (human, placental), Flag, and hexahistidine tags. Insert Protein Sequence: SQDVSALNDAYKSMNSPSKLKGWSSSGGDPCGDSWDGITCKGSSVTEIKVSGRGLSGSLGYQLGNLKSLTYLDVSKNNLNGNLPYQLPDKLTYLDGSENDFNGNVPYSVSLMNDLSYLNLGRNNLNGELSDMFQKLPKLETIDLSSNQLTGKLPQSFANLTGLKTLHLQENQFKGSINALRDLPQIDDVNVANNQFTGWIPNELKNIGNLETGGNKWSSGRAPSPPPGTRHIDRNSSGG
How to cite: SRF4 B5_pECIA14 was a gift from Youssef Belkhadir (Addgene plasmid # 114830 ; http://n2t.net/addgene:114830 ; RRID:Addgene_114830)
