[The description below was written by a language model from this plasmid's Addgene catalogue record and pLannotate feature annotations shown in this document.]
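Description:
SRF4 B5_pECIA14 is an insect-cell expression plasmid built on the pECIA14 backbone, designed for secreted production of a plant receptor ectodomain in Drosophila cell culture. It is maintained in E. coli as a high-copy plasmid through a ColE1/pUC-type origin and selected with ampicillin via the β-lactamase gene. Fragments of lac regulatory elements, lacZα, rop and bom in the feature table are remnants of the cloning backbone rather than functional parts of the payload.

Expression is driven by the Drosophila metallothionein promoter, which is induced by copper sulfate, and the transcript ends at an SV40 polyadenylation signal. A Drosophila BiP signal sequence directs the product into the secretory pathway. It is followed by the extracellular domain of the Arabidopsis thaliana leucine-rich repeat receptor kinase encoded by AT3G13065 (SRF4), inserted by ligation-independent cloning. The automated annotation labels this region as a fragment of SRF5, presumably because of similarity between related family members, whereas the catalogue identifies it as SRF4. The ectodomain is fused at its C-terminus to the pentamerising coiled-coil helix of rat COMP, human placental alkaline phosphatase, a FLAG epitope and a hexahistidine tag, although the His tag is stated by the depositor and not called in the feature table.

This is the "prey" format of an extracellular interaction assay and is meant to be paired with the corresponding bait vector, SRF4 B5_pECIA2. COMP-mediated pentamerisation raises avidity so that weak ectodomain interactions can be detected, and alkaline phosphatase provides an enzymatic readout of prey binding. The plasmid belongs to a collection used to map interactions among Arabidopsis LRR receptor kinase ectodomains.
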