Features (pLannotate 1.2.2; 19 found; start..end, strand, type, name):
     23..449     +  promoter       MT promoter: Drosophila metallothionein promoter
    467..520     +  sig_peptide    BiP signal sequence: Drosophila BiP signal sequence
    524..1246    +  CDS            SRF5 (fragment): SRF5_ARATH - Experimental evidence at protein level: Swiss-Prot protein existence level 1. From Arabidopsis thaliana (Mouse-ear cress).
   1289..1468    +  CDS            Comp (fragment): COMP_RAT - Experimental evidence at protein level: Swiss-Prot protein existence level 1. May play a role in the structural integrity of cartilage via its interaction with other extracellular matrix proteins such as the collagens and fibronectin. Can mediate the interaction of chondrocytes with the cartilage extracellular matrix through interaction with cell surface integrin receptors. Could play a role in the pathogenesis of osteoarthritis. Potent suppressor of apoptosis in both primary chondrocytes and transformed cells. Suppresses apoptosis by blocking the activation of caspase-3 and by indu
   1456..2908    +  CDS            SEAP (fragment): secreted alkaline phosphatase from human placenta The natural enzyme has a C-terminal transmembrane sequence that is replaced by a GPI anchor.
   2945..2974    +  CDS            2xFLAG (fragment): two tandem FLAG® epitope tags
   3080..3214    -  polyA_signal   SV40 poly(A) signal: SV40 polyadenylation signal
   3237..3321    -  CDS            large T antigen (fragment): large T antigen from SV40 (simian virus 40)
   3321..3345    +  misc_feature   MCS (fragment): pUC18/19 multiple cloning site
   3382..3398    -  protein_bind   lac operator: The lac repressor binds to the lac operator to inhibit transcription in E. coli. This inhibition can be relieved by adding lactose or isopropyl-β-D-thiogalactopyranoside (IPTG). lac repressor encoded by lacI
   3406..3436    -  promoter       lac promoter: promoter for the E. coli lac operon
   3451..3472    -  protein_bind   CAP binding site: CAP binding activates transcription in the presence of cAMP. E. coli catabolite activator protein
   3485..3577    -  CDS            lacI (fragment): lac repressor; lacI; The lac repressor binds to the lac operator to inhibit transcription in E. coli. This inhibition can be relieved by adding lactose or isopropyl-β-D-thiogalactopyranoside (IPTG).
   3760..4348    -  rep_origin     ori: high-copy-number ColE1/pMB1/pBR322/pUC origin of replication
   4519..5379    -  CDS            AmpR: β-lactamase; bla; confers resistance to ampicillin, carbenicillin, and related antibiotics
   5380..5484    -  promoter       AmpR promoter: bla
   5579..5614    +  CDS            rop (fragment): Rop protein, which maintains plasmids at low copy number; rop
   5716..5815    +  misc_feature   bom (fragment): basis of mobility region from pBR322
   5821..21      -  CDS            lacZα (fragment) (across the origin): LacZα fragment of β-galactosidase; lacZ fragment
>Addgene plasmid #114830 | SRF4 B5_pECIA14 | addgene full sequence | sequence record 227239 | Addgene NGS Result
GTAAAACGACGGCCAGTGAATTAATTCGTTGCAGGACAGGATGTGGTGCCCGATGTGACTAGCTCTTTGC
TGCAGGCCGTCCTATCCTCTGGTTCCGATAAGAGACCCAGAACTCCGGCCCCCCACCGCCCACCGCCACC
CCCATACATATGTGGTACGCAAGTAAGAGTGCCTGCGCATGCCCCATGTGCCCCACCAAGAGCTTTGCAT
CCCATACAAGTCCCCAAAGTGGAGAACCGAACCAATTCTTCGCGGGCAGAACAAAAGCTTCTGCACACGT
CTCCACTCGAATTTGGAGCCGGCCGGCGTGTGCAAAAGAGGTGAATCGAACGAAAGACCCGTGTGTAAAG
CCGCGTTTCCAAAATGTATAAAACCGAGAGCATCTGGCCAATGTGCATCAGTTGTGGTCAGCAGCAAAAT
CAAGTGAATCATCTCAGTGCAACTAAAGGGGGGATCCGATCTCAATATGAAGTTATGCATATTACTGGCC
GTCGTGGCCTTTGTTGGCCTCTCGCTCGGGAGCCAAGACGTATCTGCTCTTAATGACGCTTATAAGAGCA
TGAACTCTCCATCAAAACTCAAAGGCTGGTCTTCAAGCGGAGGCGATCCTTGTGGCGATTCGTGGGATGG
CATTACTTGCAAAGGCTCTTCTGTTACTGAAATAAAAGTATCTGGACGTGGACTCAGTGGATCTTTAGGT
TACCAGCTTGGAAACTTGAAATCGCTCACTTACCTTGATGTAAGCAAGAACAATCTTAACGGAAACTTAC
CCTACCAGCTTCCTGACAAGCTTACTTATCTAGATGGCTCTGAGAATGACTTCAACGGTAATGTGCCATA
TTCGGTGTCTCTCATGAACGACCTCAGTTACCTAAACCTTGGCCGTAACAACCTCAATGGTGAACTCAGT
GACATGTTTCAAAAGCTTCCAAAACTTGAAACAATTGATCTTTCTTCCAATCAACTCACGGGAAAACTAC
CGCAGAGTTTTGCCAATCTAACAGGTCTTAAAACACTGCATTTGCAAGAAAACCAATTCAAAGGCTCTAT
AAATGCTCTCAGGGACCTCCCTCAGATTGATGATGTAAACGTAGCAAACAATCAATTTACTGGTTGGATC
CCAAACGAGTTGAAGAATATTGGAAACCTTGAAACTGGAGGAAACAAGTGGTCAAGCGGTAGAGCTCCTT
CACCACCTCCGGGAACCCGTCACATAGACAGAAACTCATCAGGAGGCGGTGGAGGAAGCAGCCTGGAGGT
GCTGTTCCAGGGACCAAGCGGCAATCCCGGCGGCGATCTGGCCCCCCAGATGCTGCGCGAGCTGCAGGAG
ACCAATGCCGCCCTGCAGGACGTGCGCGAGCTGCTGCGCCACCGCGTGAAGGAGATCACCTTCCTGAAGA
ACACCGTGATGGAGTGCGACGCCTGCGGCATGCAGCCCTCTAGAGGCTCCGGCTCCATCATCCCAGTTGA
GGAGGAGAACCCGGACTTCTGGAACCGCGAGGCAGCCGAGGCCCTGGGTGCCGCCAAGAAGCTGCAGCCT
GCACAGACAGCCGCCAAGAACCTCATCATCTTCCTGGGCGATGGGATGGGGGTGTCTACGGTGACAGCTG
CCAGGATCCTAAAAGGGCAGAAGAAGGACAAACTGGGGCCTGAGATACCCCTGGCCATGGACCGCTTCCC
ATATGTGGCTCTGTCCAAGACATACAATGTAGACAAACATGTGCCAGACAGTGGAGCCACAGCCACGGCC
TACCTGTGCGGGGTCAAGGGCAACTTCCAGACCATTGGCTTGAGTGCAGCCGCCCGCTTTAACCAGTGCA
ACACGACACGCGGCAACGAGGTCATCTCCGTGATGAATCGGGCCAAGAAAGCAGGGAAGTCAGTGGGAGT
GGTAACCACCACACGAGTGCAGCACGCCTCGCCAGCCGGCACCTACGCCCACACGGTGAACCGCAACTGG
TACTCGGACGCCGACGTGCCTGCCTCGGCCCGCCAGGAGGGGTGCCAGGACATCGCTACGCAGCTCATCT
CCAACATGGACATTGACGTGATCCTAGGTGGAGGCCGAAAGTACATGTTTCGCATGGGAACCCCAGACCC
TGAGTACCCAGATGACTACAGCCAAGGTGGGACCAGGCTGGACGGGAAGAATCTGGTGCAGGAATGGCTG
GCGAAGCGCCAGGGTGCCCGGTATGTGTGGAACCGCACTGAGCTCATGCAGGCTTCCCTGGACCCGTCTG
TGACCCATCTCATGGGTCTCTTTGAGCCTGGAGACATGAAATACGAGATCCACCGAGACTCCACACTGGA
CCCCTCCCTGATGGAGATGACAGAGGCTGCCCTGCGCCTGCTGAGCAGGAACCCCCGCGGCTTCTTCCTC
TTCGTGGAGGGTGGTCGCATCGACCATGGTCATCATGAAAGCAGGGCTTACCGGGCACTGACTGAGACGA
TCATGTTCGACGACGCCATTGAGAGGGCGGGCCAGCTCACCAGCGAGGAGGACACGCTGAGCCTCGTCAC
TGCCGACCACTCCCACGTCTTCTCCTTCGGAGGCTACCCCCTGCGAGGGAGCTCCATCTTCGGGCTGGCC
CCTGGCAAGGCCCGGGACAGGAAGGCCTACACGGTCCTCCTATACGGAAACGGTCCAGGCTATGTGCTCA
AGGACGGCGCCCGGCCGGATGTTACCGAGAGCGAGAGCGGGAGCCCCGAGTATCGGCAGCAGTCAGCAGT
GCCCCTGGACGAAGAGACCCACGCAGGCGAGGACGTGGCGGTGTTCGCGCGCGGCCCGCAGGCGCACCTG
GTTCACGGCGTGCAGGAGCAGACCTTCATAGCGCACGTCATGGCCTTCGCCGCCTGCCTGGAGCCCTACA
CCGCCTGCGACCTGGCGCCCCCCGCCGGCACCACCGACGCCGCGCACCCGGGTTCTAGAGGAAGCACCTC
CGGCGATAACGATTACAAGGATGATGATGATAAGGCCAGCGGCACCGGTCATCATCACCATCACCATTGA
GTTTAAACCCGCTGATCAGCCTCGACTGTGCCTTCTAAGGCCTGAGCTCGCTGATCAGCCTCGATCGAGG
ATCCAGACATGATAAGATACATTGATGAGTTTGGACAAACCACAACTAGAATGCAGTGAAAAAAATGCTT
TATTTGTGAAATTTGTGATGCTATTGCTTTATTTGTAACCATTATAAGCTGCAATAAACAAGTTAACAAC
AACAATTGCATTCATTTTATGTTTCAGGTTCAGGGGGAGGTGTGGGAGGTTTTTTAAAGCAAGTAAAACC
TCTACAAATGTGGTATGGCTGATTATGATCAGTCGACCTGCAGGCATGCAAGCTTGGCGTAATCATGGTC
ATAGCTGTTTCCTGTGTGAAATTGTTATCCGCTCACAATTCCACACAACATACGAGCCGGAAGCATAAAG
TGTAAAGCCTGGGGTGCCTAATGAGTGAGCTAACTCACATTAATTGCGTTGCGCTCACTGCCCGCTTTCC
AGTCGGGAAACCTGTCGTGCCAGCTGCATTAATGAATCGGCCAACGCGCGGGGAGAGGCGGTTTGCGTAT
TGGGCGCTCTTCCGCTTCCTCGCTCACTGACTCGCTGCGCTCGGTCGTTCGGCTGCGGCGAGCGGTATCA
GCTCACTCAAAGGCGGTAATACGGTTATCCACAGAATCAGGGGATAACGCAGGAAAGAACATGTGAGCAA
AAGGCCAGCAAAAGGCCAGGAACCGTAAAAAGGCCGCGTTGCTGGCGTTTTTCCATAGGCTCCGCCCCCC
TGACGAGCATCACAAAAATCGACGCTCAAGTCAGAGGTGGCGAAACCCGACAGGACTATAAAGATACCAG
GCGTTTCCCCCTGGAAGCTCCCTCGTGCGCTCTCCTGTTCCGACCCTGCCGCTTACCGGATACCTGTCCG
CCTTTCTCCCTTCGGGAAGCGTGGCGCTTTCTCATAGCTCACGCTGTAGGTATCTCAGTTCGGTGTAGGT
CGTTCGCTCCAAGCTGGGCTGTGTGCACGAACCCCCCGTTCAGCCCGACCGCTGCGCCTTATCCGGTAAC
TATCGTCTTGAGTCCAACCCGGTAAGACACGACTTATCGCCACTGGCAGCAGCCACTGGTAACAGGATTA
GCAGAGCGAGGTATGTAGGCGGTGCTACAGAGTTCTTGAAGTGGTGGCCTAACTACGGCTACACTAGAAG
AACAGTATTTGGTATCTGCGCTCTGCTGAAGCCAGTTACCTTCGGAAAAAGAGTTGGTAGCTCTTGATCC
GGCAAACAAACCACCGCTGGTAGCGGTGGTTTTTTTGTTTGCAAGCAGCAGATTACGCGCAGAAAAAAAG
GATCTCAAGAAGATCCTTTGATCTTTTCTACGGGGTCTGACGCTCAGTGGAACGAAAACTCACGTTAAGG
GATTTTGGTCATGAGATTATCAAAAAGGATCTTCACCTAGATCCTTTTAAATTAAAAATGAAGTTTTAAA
TCAATCTAAAGTATATATGAGTAAACTTGGTCTGACAGTTACCAATGCTTAATCAGTGAGGCACCTATCT
CAGCGATCTGTCTATTTCGTTCATCCATAGTTGCCTGACTCCCCGTCGTGTAGATAACTACGATACGGGA
GGGCTTACCATCTGGCCCCAGTGCTGCAATGATACCGCGAGACCCACGCTCACCGGCTCCAGATTTATCA
GCAATAAACCAGCCAGCCGGAAGGGCCGAGCGCAGAAGTGGTCCTGCAACTTTATCCGCCTCCATCCAGT
CTATTAATTGTTGCCGGGAAGCTAGAGTAAGTAGTTCGCCAGTTAATAGTTTGCGCAACGTTGTTGCCAT
TGCTACAGGCATCGTGGTGTCACGCTCGTCGTTTGGTATGGCTTCATTCAGCTCCGGTTCCCAACGATCA
AGGCGAGTTACATGATCCCCCATGTTGTGCAAAAAAGCGGTTAGCTCCTTCGGTCCTCCGATCGTTGTCA
GAAGTAAGTTGGCCGCAGTGTTATCACTCATGGTTATGGCAGCACTGCATAATTCTCTTACTGTCATGCC
ATCCGTAAGATGCTTTTCTGTGACTGGTGAGTACTCAACCAAGTCATTCTGAGAATAGTGTATGCGGCGA
CCGAGTTGCTCTTGCCCGGCGTCAATACGGGATAATACCGCGCCACATAGCAGAACTTTAAAAGTGCTCA
TCATTGGAAAACGTTCTTCGGGGCGAAAACTCTCAAGGATCTTACCGCTGTTGAGATCCAGTTCGATGTA
ACCCACTCGTGCACCCAACTGATCTTCAGCATCTTTTACTTTCACCAGCGTTTCTGGGTGAGCAAAAACA
GGAAGGCAAAATGCCGCAAAAAAGGGAATAAGGGCGACACGGAAATGTTGAATACTCATACTCTTCCTTT
TTCAATATTATTGAAGCATTTATCAGGGTTATTGTCTCATGAGCGGATACATATTTGAATGTATTTAGAA
AAATAAACAAATAGGGGTTCCGCGCACATTTCCCCGAAAAGTGCCACCTGACGTCTAAGAAACCATTATT
ATCATGACATTAACCTATAAAAATAGGCGTATCACGAGGCCCTTTCGTCTCGCGCGTTTCGGTGATGACG
GTGAAAACCTCTGACACATGCAGCTCCCGGAGACGGTCACAGCTTGTCTGTAAGCGGATGCCGGGAGCAG
ACAAGCCCGTCAGGGCGCGTCAGCGGGTGTTGGCGGGTGTCGGGGCTGGCTTAACTATGCGGCATCAGAG
CAGATTGTACTGAGAGTGCACCATATGCGGTGTGAAATACCGCACAGATGCGTAAGGAGAAAATACCGCA
TCAGGCGCCATTCGCCATTCAGGCTGCGCAACTGTTGGGAAGGGCGATCGGTGCGGGCCTCTTCGCTATT
ACGCCAGCTGGCGAAAGGGGGATGTGCTGCAAGGCGATTAAGTTGGGTAACGCCAGGGTTTTCCCAGTCA
CGACGTT
